>Addgene plasmid #236889 | HiBiT-KRAS(G12C) Fusion Vector | addgene full sequence | sequence record 472710 | Addgene NGS Result
TCAATATTGGCCATTAGCCATATTATTCATTGGTTATATAGCATAAATCAATATTGGCTATTGGCCATTG
CATACGTTGTATCTATATCATAATATGTACATTTATATTGGCTCATGTCCAATATGACCGCCATGTTGGC
ATTGATTATTGACTAGTTATTAATAGTAATCAATTACGGGGTCATTAGTTCATAGCCCATATATGGAGTT
CCGCGTTACATAACTTACGGTAAATGGCCCGCCTGGCTGACCGCCCAACGACCCCCGCCCATTGACGTCA
ATAATGACGTATGTTCCCATAGTAACGCCAATAGGGACTTTCCATTGACGTCAATGGGTGGAGTATTTAC
GGTAAACTGCCCACTTGGCAGTACATCAAGTGTATCATATGCCAAGTCCGCCCCCTATTGACGTCAATGA
CGGTAAATGGCCCGCCTGGCATTATGCCCAGTACATGACCTTACGGGACTTTCCTACTTGGCAGTACATC
TACGTATTAGTCATCGCTATTACCATGGTGATGCGGTTTTGGCAGTACACCAATGGGCGTGGATAGCGGT
TTGACTCACGGGGATTTCCAAGTCTCCACCCCATTGACGTCAATGGGAGTTTGTTTTGGCACCAAAATCA
ACGGGACTTTCCAAAATGTCGTAATAACCCCGCCCCGTTGACGCAAATGGGCGGTAGGCGTGTACGGTGG
GAGGTCTATATAAGCAGAGCTGGTTTAGTGAACCGTCAGATCACTAGAAGCTTTATTGCGGTAGTTTATC
ACAGTTAAATTGCTAACGCAGTCAGTGCTTCTGACACAACAGTCTCGAACTTAAGCTGCAGAAGTTGGTC
GTGAGGCACTGGGCAGGTAAGTATCAAGGTTACAAGACAGGTTTAAGGAGACCAATAGAAACTGGGCTTG
TCGAGACAGAGAAGACTCTTGCGTTTCTGATAGGCACCTATTGGTCTTACTGACATCCACTTTGCCTTTC
TCTCCACAGGTGTCCACTCCCAGTTCAATTACAGCTCTTAAGGCTAGAGTATTAATACGACTCACTATAG
GGCTAGCGCTCACCATGGTGAGCGGCTGGCGGCTGTTCAAGAAGATTAGCGGGAGCTCCGGTGGCTCGAG
CGGTGCGATCGCCATGACTGAATATAAACTTGTGGTAGTTGGAGCTTGCGGCGTAGGCAAGAGTGCCTTG
ACGATACAGCTAATTCAGAATCATTTTGTGGACGAATATGATCCAACAATAGAGGATTCCTACAGGAAGC
AAGTAGTAATTGATGGAGAAACCTGTCTCTTGGATATTCTCGACACAGCAGGTCAAGAGGAGTACAGTGC
AATGAGGGACCAGTACATGAGGACTGGGGAGGGCTTTCTTTGTGTATTTGCCATAAATAATACTAAATCA
TTTGAAGATATTCACCATTATAGAGAACAAATTAAAAGAGTTAAGGACTCTGAAGATGTACCTATGGTCC
TAGTAGGAAATAAATGTGATTTGCCTTCTAGAACAGTAGACACAAAACAGGCTCAGGACTTAGCAAGAAG
TTATGGAATTCCTTTTATTGAAACATCAGCAAAGACAAGACAGGGTGTTGATGATGCCTTCTATACATTA
GTTCGAGAAATTCGAAAACATAAAGAAAAGATGAGCAAAGATGGTAAAAAGAAGAAAAAGAAGTCAAAGA
CAAAGTGTGTAATTATGTAAGTTTAAACGAATTCGGGCTCGGTACCCGGGGATCCTCTAGAGTCGACCTG
CAGGCATGCAAGCTGATCCGGCTGCTAACAAAGCCCGAAAGGAAGCTGAGTTGGCTGCTGCCACCGCTGA
GCAATAACTAGCATAACCCCTTGGGGCGGCCGCTTCGAGCAGACATGATAAGATACATTGATGAGTTTGG
ACAAACCACAACTAGAATGCAGTGAAAAAAATGCTTTATTTGTGAAATTTGTGATGCTATTGCTTTATTT
GTAACCATTATAAGCTGCAATAAACAAGTTAACAACAACAATTGCATTCATTTTATGTTTCAGGTTCAGG
GGGAGATGTGGGAGGTTTTTTTAAGCAAGTAAAACCTCTACAAATGTGGTAAAATCGAATTTTAACAAAA
TATTAACGCTTACAATTTCCTGATGCGGTATTTTCTCCTTACGCATCTGTGCGGTATTTCACACCGCATA
CGCGGATCTGCGCAGCACCATGGCCTGAAATAACCTCTGAAAGAGGAACTTGGTTAGGTACCTTCTGAGG
CGGAAAGAACCAGCTGTGGAATGTGTGTCAGTTAGGGTGTGGAAAGTCCCCAGGCTCCCCAGCAGGCAGA
AGTATGCAAAGCATGCATCTCAATTAGTCAGCAACCAGGTGTGGAAAGTCCCCAGGCTCCCCAGCAGGCA
GAAGTATGCAAAGCATGCATCTCAATTAGTCAGCAACCATAGTCCCGCCCCTAACTCCGCCCATCCCGCC
CCTAACTCCGCCCAGTTCCGCCCATTCTCCGCCCCATGGCTGACTAATTTTTTTTATTTATGCAGAGGCC
GAGGCCGCCTCGGCCTCTGAGCTATTCCAGAAGTAGTGAGGAGGCTTTTTTGGAGGCCTAGGCTTTTGCA
AAAAGCTTGATTCTTCTGACACAACAGTCTCGAACTTAAGGCTAGAGCCACCATGATTGAACAAGATGGA
TTGCACGCAGGTTCTCCGGCCGCTTGGGTGGAGAGGCTATTCGGCTATGACTGGGCACAACAGACAATCG
GCTGCTCTGATGCCGCCGTGTTCCGGCTGTCAGCGCAGGGGCGCCCGGTTCTTTTTGTCAAGACCGACCT
GTCCGGTGCCCTGAATGAACTGCAGGACGAGGCAGCGCGGCTATCGTGGCTGGCCACGACGGGCGTTCCT
TGCGCAGCTGTGCTCGACGTTGTCACTGAAGCGGGAAGGGACTGGCTGCTATTGGGCGAAGTGCCGGGGC
AGGATCTCCTGTCATCTCACCTTGCTCCTGCCGAGAAAGTATCCATCATGGCTGATGCAATGCGGCGGCT
GCATACGCTTGATCCGGCTACCTGCCCATTCGACCACCAAGCGAAACATCGCATCGAGCGAGCACGTACT
CGGATGGAAGCCGGTCTTGTCGATCAGGATGATCTGGACGAAGAGCATCAGGGGCTCGCGCCAGCCGAAC
TGTTCGCCAGGCTCAAGGCGCGCATGCCCGACGGCGAGGATCTCGTCGTGACCCATGGCGATGCCTGCTT
GCCGAATATCATGGTGGAAAATGGCCGCTTTTCTGGATTCATCGACTGTGGCCGGCTGGGTGTGGCGGAC
CGCTATCAGGACATAGCGTTGGCTACCCGTGATATTGCTGAAGAGCTTGGCGGCGAATGGGCTGACCGCT
TCCTCGTGCTTTACGGTATCGCCGCTCCCGATTCGCAGCGCATCGCCTTCTATCGCCTTCTTGACGAGTT
CTTCTGAGCGGGACTCTGGGGTTCGAAATGACCGACCAAGCGACGCCCAACCTGCCATCACGATGGCCGC
AATAAAATATCTTTATTTTCATTACATCTGTGTGTTGGTTTTTTGTGTGAATCGATAGCGATAAGGATCC
TCTTTGCGCTTGCGTTTTCCCTTGTCCAGATAGCCCAGTAGCTGACATTCATCCGGGGTCAGCACCGTTT
CTGCGGACTGGCTTTCTACGTAATGGTTTCTTAGACGTCAGGTGGCACTTTTCGGGGAAATGTGCGCGGA
ACCCCTATTTGTTTATTTTTCTAAATACATTCAAATATGTATCCGCTCATGAGACAATAACCCTGATAAA
TGCTTCAATAATATTGAAAAAGGAAGAGTATGAGTATTCAACATTTCCGTGTCGCCCTTATTCCCTTTTT
TGCGGCATTTTGCCTTCCTGTTTTTGCTCACCCAGAAACGCTGGTGAAAGTAAAAGATGCTGAAGATCAG
TTGGGTGCACGAGTGGGTTACATCGAACTGGATCTCAACAGCGGTAAGATCCTTGAGAGTTTTCGCCCCG
AAGAACGTTTTCCAATGATGAGCACTTTCAAAGTTCTGCTATGTGGCGCGGTATTATCCCGTATTGACGC
CGGGCAAGAGCAACTCGGTCGCCGCATACACTATTCTCAGAATGACTTGGTTGAGTACTCACCAGTCACA
GAAAAGCATCTTACGGATGGCATGACAGTAAGAGAATTATGCAGTGCTGCCATAACCATGAGTGATAACA
CTGCGGCCAACTTACTTCTGACAACTATCGGAGGACCGAAGGAGCTAACCGCTTTTTTGCACAACATGGG
GGATCATGTAACTCGCCTTGATCGTTGGGAACCGGAGCTGAATGAAGCCATACCAAACGACGAGCGTGAC
ACCACGATGCCTGTAGCAATGGCAACAACGTTGCGCAAACTATTAACTGGCGAACTACTTACTCTAGCTT
CCCGGCAACAATTAATAGACTGGATGGAGGCGGATAAAGTTGCAGGACCACTTCTGCGCTCGGCCCTTCC
GGCTGGCTGGTTTATTGCTGATAAATCTGGAGCCGGTGAGCGTGGGTCTCGCGGTATCATTGCAGCACTG
GGGCCAGATGGTAAGCCCTCCCGTATCGTAGTTATCTACACGACGGGGAGTCAGGCAACTATGGATGAAC
GAAATAGACAGATCGCTGAGATAGGTGCCTCACTGATTAAGCATTGGTAATTCGAAATGACCGACCAAGC
GACGCCCAACCGGTATCAGCTCACTCAAAGGCGGTAATACGGTTATCCACAGAATCAGGGGATAACGCAG
GAAAGAACATGTGAGCAAAAGGCCAGCAAAAGGCCAGGAACCGTAAAAAGGCCGCGTTGCTGGCGTTTTT
CCATAGGCTCCGCCCCCCTGACGAGCATCACAAAAATCGACGCTCAAGTCAGAGGTGGCGAAACCCGACA
GGACTATAAAGATACCAGGCGTTTCCCCCTGGAAGCTCCCTCGTGCGCTCTCCTGTTCCGACCCTGCCGC
TTACCGGATACCTGTCCGCCTTTCTCCCTTCGGGAAGCGTGGCGCTTTCTCATAGCTCACGCTGTAGGTA
TCTCAGTTCGGTGTAGGTCGTTCGCTCCAAGCTGGGCTGTGTGCACGAACCCCCCGTTCAGCCCGACCGC
TGCGCCTTATCCGGTAACTATCGTCTTGAGTCCAACCCGGTAAGACACGACTTATCGCCACTGGCAGCAG
CCACTGGTAACAGGATTAGCAGAGCGAGGTATGTAGGCGGTGCTACAGAGTTCTTGAAGTGGTGGCCTAA
CTACGGCTACACTAGAAGGACAGTATTTGGTATCTGCGCTCTGCTGAAGCCAGTTACCTTCGGAAAAAGA
GTTGGTAGCTCTTGATCCGGCAAACAAACCACCGCTGGTAGCGGTGGTTTTTTTGTTTGCAAGCAGCAGA
TTACGCGCAGAAAAAAAGGATTTCAAGAAGATCCTTTGATCTTTTCTACGGGGTCTGACGCTCAGTGGAA
CGAAAACTCACGTTAAGGGATTTTGGTCATGAGATTATCAAAAAGGATCTTCACCTAGATCCTTTTATAG
TCCGGAAATACAGGAACGCACGCTGGATGGCCCTTCGCTGGGATGGTGAAACCATGAAAAATGGCAGCTT
CAGTGGATTAAGTGGGGGTAATGTGGCCTGTACCCTCTGGTTGCATAGGTATTCATACGGTTAAAATTTA
TCAGGCGCGATTGCGGCAGTTTTTCGGGTGGTTTGTTGCCATTTTTACCTGTCTGCTGCCGTGATCGCGC
TGAACGCGTTTTAGCGGTGCGTACAATTAAGGGATTATGGTAAATCCACTTACTGTCTGCCCTCGTAGCC
ATCGAGATAAACCGCAGTACTCCGGCCACGATGCGTCCGGCGTAGAGGATCGAGATCT
Features (pLannotate 1.2.2; 20 found; start..end, strand, type, name):
    140..517     +  enhancer       CMV enhancer: human cytomegalovirus immediate early enhancer
    519..718     +  promoter       CMV promoter: human cytomegalovirus (CMV) immediate early promoter
    857..989     +  intron         chimeric intron: chimera between introns from human β-globin and immunoglobulin heavy chain genes
   1033..1051    +  promoter       T7 promoter: promoter for bacteriophage T7 RNA polymerase
   1134..1700    +  CDS            K-Ras: human small GTPase proto-oncoprotein
   1709..1764    +  misc_feature   MCS: pUC18/19 multiple cloning site
   1771..1820    +  CDS            SET1 (fragment): solubility-enhancement tag derived from T7 phage gene 10B
   1828..1847    +  terminator     T7 terminator (fragment): transcription terminator for bacteriophage T7 RNA polymerase
   1869..1990    -  polyA_signal   SV40 poly(A) signal: SV40 polyadenylation signal
   2013..2081    -  CDS            large T antigen (fragment): large T antigen from SV40 (simian virus 40)
   2086..2118    +  rep_origin     M13 ori (fragment): M13 bacteriophage origin of replication; arrow indicates direction of (+) strand synthesis
   2119..2170    -  misc_feature   bom (fragment): basis of mobility region from pBR322
   2235..2592    +  promoter       SV40 promoter: SV40 enhancer and early promoter
   2643..3434    +  CDS            neo: KKA2_KLEPN - Also known as kan, nptII. Experimental evidence at protein level: Swiss-Prot protein existence level 1. Resistance to kanamycin, neomycin, paromomycin, ribostamycin, butirosin and gentamicin B. From Klebsiella pneumoniae.
   3501..3549    +  polyA_signal   poly(A) signal: synthetic polyadenylation signal
   3570..3662    -  CDS            tnpA (fragment): TN5P_ECOLX - Also known as tnp. Experimental evidence at protein level: Swiss-Prot protein existence level 1. Mediates transposition of transposon Tn5 by a 'cut and paste' mechanism. First, the monomeric transposase binds the 19 bp inverted DNA repeats flanking the transposon. Then, dimerization of the DNA- bound transposase creates a synaptic DNA complex. After nicking of the first DNA strand, excision of the transposon proceeds through a series of intermediates. The transposase then mediates the insertion of the transposon at a new site by strand transfer. The activity of the wild- type tran
   3705..3809    +  promoter       AmpR promoter: bla
   3810..4670    +  CDS            AmpR: β-lactamase; bla; confers resistance to ampicillin, carbenicillin, and related antibiotics
   4828..5416    -  rep_origin     ori: high-copy-number ColE1/pMB1/pBR322/pUC origin of replication
   5532..5815    +  misc_feature   cer region: ColE1-derived recombination site that helps to maintain plasmids as monomers
