[The description below was written by a language model from this plasmid's Addgene catalogue record and pLannotate feature annotations shown in this document.]
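Description:
HiBiT-KRAS(G12C) Fusion Vector is a mammalian expression plasmid, catalogued as built on the pBiT3.1-N [CMV/HiBiT/Blast] backbone, that produces human KRAS carrying the oncogenic G12C substitution with an N-terminal HiBiT tag. HiBiT is the small peptide component of the split NanoLuc luciferase system. It complements with the larger LgBiT fragment to reconstitute a luminescent enzyme, so the tagged protein can be detected and quantified by light output. Transcription is driven by the CMV immediate-early enhancer and promoter, followed by a chimeric β-globin/immunoglobulin intron that aids mRNA processing. A T7 promoter lies upstream of the coding region and could support in vitro transcription. The annotated K-Ras coding sequence is followed by a short multiple cloning site remnant and an SV40 polyadenylation signal. The HiBiT peptide is not annotated separately, but there is room for it just upstream of the K-Ras feature.

The plasmid replicates in E. coli from a high-copy ColE1/pUC-type origin, and a cer site helps keep it monomeric. The catalogue fields and the sequenced record disagree on selection. The catalogue lists blasticidin as the mammalian marker and kanamycin as the bacterial resistance. The feature table shows no blasticidin resistance gene, and instead contains an SV40 promoter-driven neo (nptII) cassette with a synthetic poly(A) signal, plus an AmpR gene with its own promoter. The neo cassette would normally confer G418 resistance in mammalian cells, so the markers should be checked against the sequence.

The stated purpose is limited to CMV-driven expression of HiBiT-KRAS(G12C) in mammalian cells. This would suit luminescence-based measurement of the mutant protein's abundance, though the record does not specify an assay.
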