Addgene plasmid #236889: HiBiT-KRAS(G12C) Fusion Vector
Purpose: Express HiBiT-KRAS(G12C) in Mammalian Cells under a CMV promoter
Depositing lab: Promega Corporation.
Backbone
  Vector backbone: pBiT3.1-N [CMV/HiBiT/Blast] Vector
  Vector type: Mammalian Expression
  Selectable markers: Blasticidin
Growth in bacteria
  Bacterial resistance: Kanamycin, 50 μg/mL
  Growth temperature: 37°C
  Growth strain: DH5alpha
  Copy number: High Copy
Gene/Insert
  Gene/Insert name: KRAS
  Species: H. sapiens (human)
  Mutation: G12C
  Entrez Gene: KRAS (a.k.a. 'C-K-RAS, C-K-RAS, CFC2, K-RAS2A, K-RAS2B, K-RAS4A, K-RAS4B, K-Ras, K-Ras 2, KI-RAS, KRAS1, KRAS2, NS, NS3, OES, RALD, RASK2, c-Ki-ras, c-Ki-ras2)
  Promoter: CMV
  Tag / fusion protein: HiBit (N terminal on insert)
  Cloning method: Other
Terms and licenses: Academic/Nonprofit Terms; Industry Terms
How to cite: HiBiT-KRAS(G12C) Fusion Vector was a gift from Promega Corporation (Addgene plasmid # 236889 ; http://n2t.net/addgene:236889 ; RRID:Addgene_236889)
